Addgene plasmid #176600: EphA1-SAM-Cry2olig
Purpose: EphrinA1 RTK fusion to Cry2olig - includes SAM domain
Depositing lab: Robert Hughes. Depositing organization: East Carolina University. Publication: Optogenetic Regulation of EphA1 RTK Activation and Signaling. Wurz AI, Zheng KS, Hughes RM. bioRxiv [Preprint]. 2024 Feb 7:2024.02.06.579139. doi: 10.1101/2024.02.06.579139. PubMed 38370612.
Backbone
  Vector backbone: pmCherry-N1
  Backbone manufacturer: Clontech
  Backbone size w/o insert (bp): 4722
  Total vector size (bp): 7615
  Vector type: Mammalian Expression
  Selectable markers: Neomycin (select with G418)
Growth in bacteria
  Bacterial resistance: Kanamycin, 50 μg/mL
  Growth temperature: 37°C
  Growth strain: DH5alpha
  Copy number: High Copy
Gene/Insert
  Gene/Insert name: EphrinA1-Cry2olig-mCherry
  Species: H. sapiens (human), A. thaliana (mustard weed)
  Insert size (bp): 3597
  Promoter: CMV
  Cloning method: Restriction Enzyme; 5′ cloning site nheI (not destroyed); 3′ cloning site bmti (not destroyed)
  Sequencing primers: 5′ CMV-F; 3′ SV40pA-R
Terms and licenses: Academic/Nonprofit Terms; Industry Terms: Not Available to Industry
Depositor comments: Please visit https://doi.org/10.1101/2024.02.06.579139 for bioRxiv preprint.
How to cite: EphA1-SAM-Cry2olig was a gift from Robert Hughes (Addgene plasmid # 176600 ; http://n2t.net/addgene:176600 ; RRID:Addgene_176600)
