[The description below was written by a language model from this plasmid's Addgene catalogue record and pLannotate feature annotations shown in this document.]
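Description:
EphA1-SAM-Cry2olig is a mammalian expression plasmid built on the Clontech pmCherry-N1 backbone. It encodes a light-responsive version of the human EphA1 receptor tyrosine kinase. The CMV immediate-early enhancer and promoter drive a single fusion reading frame. That frame consists of a fragment of human EPHA1, which the record says retains the SAM domain, followed by the photolyase homology region of Arabidopsis thaliana cryptochrome 2 and then a C-terminal mCherry, with an SV40 polyadenylation signal terminating the transcript. The annotation labels the cryptochrome segment simply as CRY2PHR, while the catalogue identifies it as Cry2olig, a variant known for strongly enhanced blue-light-induced clustering. The catalogue calls the insert "EphrinA1", but the annotated coding sequence matches the EphA1 receptor rather than its ephrin ligand. Only about 1.3 kb of EPHA1 is annotated, so the fusion carries a partial receptor, and the record does not define its exact boundaries.

The design rests on the fact that receptor tyrosine kinases are activated by oligomerisation. Light-driven Cry2olig clustering should therefore bring the EphA1 portions together and trigger signalling without ligand, while mCherry allows expression and cluster formation to be visualised. The associated publication concerns optogenetic regulation of EphA1 activation and signalling, and the plasmid's name implies it is meant for comparison with constructs lacking the SAM domain.

The plasmid replicates at high copy in E. coli from a pUC-type origin and also carries an f1 origin. A single NeoR/KanR gene sits behind tandem bacterial and SV40 promoters and ends in an HSV TK polyadenylation signal, giving kanamycin resistance in bacteria and G418 selection in mammalian cells. The sequenced record is 7,528 nt, slightly shorter than the listed total of 7,615 bp.
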