Features (pLannotate 1.2.2; 17 found; start..end, strand, type, name):
   1335..1362    +  misc_feature   MCS (fragment): multiple cloning site
   1369..2862    +  CDS            CRY2PHR: N-terminal photolyase homology region of Arabidopsis thaliana cryptochrome 2 binds to CIB1 upon exposure to blue light (Kennedy et al., 2010)
   2863..2879    +  misc_feature   MCS (fragment): multiple cloning site
   2887..3594    +  CDS            mCherry: mCherry is a basic (constitutively fluorescent) red fluorescent protein published in 2004, derived from Discosoma sp.. It is reported to be a very rapidly-maturing monomer with low acid sensitivity.
   3614..3697    +  CDS            large T antigen (fragment): large T antigen from SV40 (simian virus 40)
   3720..3841    +  polyA_signal   SV40 poly(A) signal: SV40 polyadenylation signal
   3875..4303    -  rep_origin     f1 ori (sequence partly withheld): f1 bacteriophage origin of replication; arrow indicates direction of (+) strand synthesis
   4330..4434    +  promoter       AmpR promoter: bla
   4436..4793    +  promoter       SV40 promoter: SV40 enhancer and early promoter
   4828..5622    +  CDS            NeoR/KanR: aminoglycoside phosphotransferase from Tn5; aph(3')-II (or nptII); confers resistance to neomycin, kanamycin, and G418 (Geneticin®)
   5643..5795    +  CDS            ble (fragment): BLE_KLEPN - Experimental evidence at protein level: Swiss-Prot protein existence level 1. Binding protein with a strong affinity to the bleomycin family of antibiotics. Binds to CL990; an antimitotic-antibiotic compound. From Klebsiella pneumoniae.
   5854..5901    +  polyA_signal   HSV TK poly(A) signal: herpes simplex virus thymidine kinase polyadenylation signal (Cole and Stacy, 1985)
   5992..6008    -  polyA_signal   bGH poly(A) signal (fragment): bovine growth hormone polyadenylation signal
   6230..6818    +  rep_origin     ori: high-copy-number ColE1/pMB1/pBR322/pUC origin of replication
   6993..7296    +  enhancer       CMV enhancer: human cytomegalovirus immediate early enhancer
   7297..7500    +  promoter       CMV promoter: human cytomegalovirus (CMV) immediate early promoter
   7517..1317    +  CDS            EPHA1 (fragment) (across the origin): EPHA1_HUMAN - Also known as EPH, EPHT, EPHT1. Experimental evidence at protein level: Swiss-Prot protein existence level 1. Receptor tyrosine kinase which binds promiscuously membrane- bound ephrin-A family ligands residing on adjacent cells, leading to contact-dependent bidirectional signaling into neighboring cells. The signaling pathway downstream of the receptor is referred to as forward signaling while the signaling pathway downstream of the ephrin ligand is referred to as reverse signaling. Binds with a low affinity EFNA3 and EFNA4 and with a high affinity to EFNA1 which most probably co
>Addgene plasmid #176600 | EphA1-SAM-Cry2olig | addgene full sequence | sequence record 348221 | Addgene NGS Result
ATGGTGTCCAGGGGCCTGACTGGAGGAGAGATTGTAGCCGTCATCTTTGGGCTGCTGCTTGGTGCAGCCT
TGCTGCTTGGGATTCTCGTTTTCCGGTCCAGGAGAGCCCAGCGGCAGAGGCAGCAGAGGCAGCGTGACCG
CGCCACCGATGTGGATCGAGAGGACAAGCTGTGGCTGAAGCCTTATGTGGACCTCCAGGCATACGAGGAC
CCTGCACAGGGAGCCTTGGACTTTACCCGGGAGCTTGATCCAGCGTGGCTGATGGTGGACACTGTCATAG
GAGAAGGAGAGTTTGGGGAAGTGTATCGAGGGACCCTGAGGCTCCCCAGCCAGGACTGCAAGACTGTGGC
CATTAAGACCTTAAAAGACACATCCCCAGGTGGCCAGTGGTGGAACTTCCTTCGAGAGGCAACTATCATG
GGCCAGTTTAGCCACCCGCATATTCTGCATCTGGAAGGCGTCGTCACAAAGCGAAAGCCGATCATGATCA
TCACAGAATTTATGGAGAATGGAGCCCTGGATGCCTTCCTGAGGGAGCGGGAGGACCAGCTGGTCCCTGG
GCAGCTAGTGGCCATGCTGCAGGGCATAGCATCTGGCATGAACTACCTCAGTAATCACAATTATGTCCAC
CGGGACCTGGCTGCCAGAAACATCTTGGTGAATCAAAACCTGTGCTGCAAGGTGTCTGACTTTGGCCTGA
CTCGCCTCCTGGATGACTTTGATGGCACATACGAAACCCAGGGAGGAAAGATCCCTATCCGTTGGACAGC
CCCTGAAGCCATTGCCCATCGGATCTTCACCACAGCCAGCGATGTGTGGAGCTTTGGGATTGTGATGTGG
GAGGTGCTGAGCTTTGGGGACAAGCCTTATGGGGAGATGAGCAATCAGGAGGTTATGAAGAGCATTGAGG
ATGGGTACCGGTTGCCCCCTCCTGTGGACTGCCCTGCCCCTCTGTATGAGCTCATGAAGAACTGCTGGGC
ATATGACCGTGCCCGCCGGCCACACTTCCAGAAGCTTCAGGCACATCTGGAGCAACTGCTTGCCAACCCC
CACTCCCTGCGGACCATTGCCAACTTTGACCCCAGGGTGACTCTTCGCCTGCCCAGCCTGAGTGGCTCAG
ATGGGATCCCGTATCGAACCGTCTCTGAGTGGCTCGAGTCCATACGCATGAAACGCTACATCCTGCACTT
CCACTCGGCTGGGCTGGACACCATGGAGTGTGTGCTGGAGCTGACCGCTGAGGACCTGACGCAGATGGGA
ATCACACTGCCCGGGCACCAGAAGCGCATTCTTTGCAGTATTCAGGGATTCAAGGACTTGGGCGGCAGCG
ACTCGCTAGCGCTACCGGACTCAGATCTCGAGGCCACCATGAAGATGGACAAAAAGACTATAGTTTGGTT
TAGAAGAGACCTAAGGATTGAGGATAATCCTGCATTAGCAGCAGCTGCTCACGAAGGATCTGTTTTTCCT
GTCTTCATTTGGTGTCCTGAAGAAGAAGGACAGTTTTATCCTGGAAGAGCTTCAAGATGGTGGATGAAAC
AATCACTTGCTCACTTATCTCAATCCTTGAAGGCTCTTGGATCTGACCTCACTTTAATCAAAACCCACAA
CACGATTTCAGCGATCTTGGATTGTATCCGCGTTACCGGTGCTACAAAAGTCGTCTTTAACCACCTCTAT
GATCCTGTTTCGTTAGTTCGGGACCATACCGTAAAGGAGAAGCTGGTGGAACGTGGGATCTCTGTGCAAA
GCTACAATGGAGATCTATTGTATGAACCGTGGGAGATATACTGCGAAAAGGGCAAACCTTTTACGAGTTT
CAATTCTTACTGGAAGAAATGCTTAGATATGTCGATTGAATCCGTTATGCTTCCTCCTCCTTGGCGGTTG
ATGCCAATAACTGCAGCGGCTGAAGCGATTTGGGCGTGTTCGATTGAAGAACTAGGGCTGGAGAATGAGG
CCGAGAAACCGAGCAATGCGTTGTTAACTAGAGCTTGGTCTCCAGGATGGAGCAATGCTGATAAGTTACT
AAATGAGTTCATCGAGAAGCAGTTGATAGATTATGCAAAGAACAGCAAGAAAGTTGTTGGGAATTCTACT
TCACTACTTTCTCCGTATCTCCATTTCGGGGAAATAAGCGTCAGACACGTTTTCCAGTGTGCCCGGATGA
AACAAATTATATGGGCAAGAGATAAGAACAGTGAAGGAGAAGAAAGTGCAGATCTTTTTCTTAGGGGAAT
CGGTTTAAGAGAGTATTCTCGGTATATATGTTTCAACTTCCCGTTTACTCACGAGCAATCGTTGTTGAGT
CATCTTCGGTTTTTCCCTTGGGATGCTGATGTTGATAAGTTCAAGGCCTGGAGACAAGGCAGGACCGGTT
ATCCGTTGGTGGATGCCGGAATGAGAGAGCTTTGGGCTACCGGATGGATGCATAACAGAATAAGAGTGAT
TGTTTCAAGCTTTGCTGTGAAGTTTCTTCTCCTTCCATGGAAATGGGGAATGAAGTATTTCTGGGATACA
CTTTTGGATGCTGATTTGGAATGTGACATCCTTGGCTGGCAGTATATCTCTGGGAGTATCCCCGATGGCC
ACGAGCTTGATCGCTTGGACAATCCCGCGTTACAAGGCGCCAAATATGACCCAGAAGGTGAGTACATAAG
GCAATGGCTTCCCGAGCTTGCGAGATTGCCAACTGAATGGATCCATCATCCATGGGACGCTCCTTTAACC
GTACTCAAAGCTTCTGGTGTGGAACTCGGAACAAACTATGCGAAACCCATTGTAGACATCGACACAGCTC
GTGAGCTACTAGCTAAAGCTATTTCAAGAACCCGTGGAGCACAGATCATGATCGGAGCAGCAGCCCGGGA
TCCACCGGTCGCCACCATGGTGAGCAAGGGCGAGGAGGATAACATGGCCATCATCAAGGAGTTCATGCGC
TTCAAGGTGCACATGGAGGGCTCCGTGAACGGCCACGAGTTCGAGATCGAGGGCGAGGGCGAGGGCCGCC
CCTACGAGGGCACCCAGACCGCCAAGCTGAAGGTGACCAAGGGTGGCCCCCTGCCCTTCGCCTGGGACAT
CCTGTCCCCTCAGTTCATGTACGGCTCCAAGGCCTACGTGAAGCACCCCGCCGACATCCCCGACTACTTG
AAGCTGTCCTTCCCCGAGGGCTTCAAGTGGGAGCGCGTGATGAACTTCGAGGACGGCGGCGTGGTGACCG
TGACCCAGGACTCCTCCCTGCAGGACGGCGAGTTCATCTACAAGGTGAAGCTGCGCGGCACCAACTTCCC
CTCCGACGGCCCCGTAATGCAGAAGAAGACCATGGGCTGGGAGGCCTCCTCCGAGCGGATGTACCCCGAG
GACGGCGCCCTGAAGGGCGAGATCAAGCAGAGGCTGAAGCTGAAGGACGGCGGCCACTACGACGCTGAGG
TCAAGACCACCTACAAGGCCAAGAAGCCCGTGCAGCTGCCCGGCGCCTACAACGTCAACATCAAGTTGGA
CATCACCTCCCACAACGAGGACTACACCATCGTGGAACAGTACGAACGCGCCGAGGGCCGCCACTCCACC
GGCGGCATGGACGAGCTGTACAAGTAAAGCGGCCGCGACTCTAGATCATAATCAGCCATACCACATTTGT
AGAGGTTTTACTTGCTTTAAAAAACCTCCCACACCTCCCCCTGAACCTGAAACATAAAATGAATGCAATT
GTTGTTGTTAACTTGTTTATTGCAGCTTATAATGGTTACAAATAAAGCAATAGCATCACAAATTTCACAA
ATAAAGCATTTTTTTCACTGCATTCTAGTTGTGGTTTGTCCAAACTCATCAATGTATCTTAAGGCGTAAA
TTGTAAGCGTTAATATTTTGTTAAAATTCGCGTTAAATTTTTGTTAAATCAGCTCATTTTTTAACCAATA
GGCCGAAATCGGCAAAATCCCTTATAAATCAAAAGAATAGACCGAGATAGGGT
[37 nt withheld, positions 3974-4010]
AAAGAACGTGGACTCCAACGTCAAAGG
[49 nt withheld, positions 4038-4086]
T
[91 nt withheld, positions 4088-4178]
G
[124 nt withheld, positions 4180-4303]
CAGGTGGCACTTTTCGGGGAAATGTGCGCGGAACCCCTATTTGTTTATTTTTCTAAATACATTCAAATAT
GTATCCGCTCATGAGACAATAACCCTGATAAATGCTTCAATAATATTGAAAAAGGAAGAGTCCTGAGGCG
GAAAGAACCAGCTGTGGAATGTGTGTCAGTTAGGGTGTGGAAAGTCCCCAGGCTCCCCAGCAGGCAGAAG
TATGCAAAGCATGCATCTCAATTAGTCAGCAACCAGGTGTGGAAAGTCCCCAGGCTCCCCAGCAGGCAGA
AGTATGCAAAGCATGCATCTCAATTAGTCAGCAACCATAGTCCCGCCCCTAACTCCGCCCATCCCGCCCC
TAACTCCGCCCAGTTCCGCCCATTCTCCGCCCCATGGCTGACTAATTTTTTTTATTTATGCAGAGGCCGA
GGCCGCCTCGGCCTCTGAGCTATTCCAGAAGTAGTGAGGAGGCTTTTTTGGAGGCCTAGGCTTTTGCAAA
GATCGATCAAGAGACAGGATGAGGATCGTTTCGCATGATTGAACAAGATGGATTGCACGCAGGTTCTCCG
GCCGCTTGGGTGGAGAGGCTATTCGGCTATGACTGGGCACAACAGACAATCGGCTGCTCTGATGCCGCCG
TGTTCCGGCTGTCAGCGCAGGGGCGCCCGGTTCTTTTTGTCAAGACCGACCTGTCCGGTGCCCTGAATGA
ACTGCAAGACGAGGCAGCGCGGCTATCGTGGCTGGCCACGACGGGCGTTCCTTGCGCAGCTGTGCTCGAC
GTTGTCACTGAAGCGGGAAGGGACTGGCTGCTATTGGGCGAAGTGCCGGGGCAGGATCTCCTGTCATCTC
ACCTTGCTCCTGCCGAGAAAGTATCCATCATGGCTGATGCAATGCGGCGGCTGCATACGCTTGATCCGGC
TACCTGCCCATTCGACCACCAAGCGAAACATCGCATCGAGCGAGCACGTACTCGGATGGAAGCCGGTCTT
GTCGATCAGGATGATCTGGACGAAGAGCATCAGGGGCTCGCGCCAGCCGAACTGTTCGCCAGGCTCAAGG
CGAGCATGCCCGACGGCGAGGATCTCGTCGTGACCCATGGCGATGCCTGCTTGCCGAATATCATGGTGGA
AAATGGCCGCTTTTCTGGATTCATCGACTGTGGCCGGCTGGGTGTGGCGGACCGCTATCAGGACATAGCG
TTGGCTACCCGTGATATTGCTGAAGAGCTTGGCGGCGAATGGGCTGACCGCTTCCTCGTGCTTTACGGTA
TCGCCGCTCCCGATTCGCAGCGCATCGCCTTCTATCGCCTTCTTGACGAGTTCTTCTGAGCGGGACTCTG
GGGTTCGAAATGACCGACCAAGCGACGCCCAACCTGCCATCACGAGATTTCGATTCCACCGCCGCCTTCT
ATGAAAGGTTGGGCTTCGGAATCGTTTTCCGGGACGCCGGCTGGATGATCCTCCAGCGCGGGGATCTCAT
GCTGGAGTTCTTCGCCCACCCTAGGGGGAGGCTAACTGAAACACGGAAGGAGACAATACCGGAAGGAACC
CGCGCTATGACGGCAATAAAAAGACAGAATAAAACGCACGGTGTTGGGTCGTTTGTTCATAAACGCGGGG
TTCGGTCCCAGGGCTGGCACTCTGTCGATACCCCACCGAGACCCCATTGGGGCCAATACGCCCGCGTTTC
TTCCTTTTCCCCACCCCACCCCCCAAGTTCGGGTGAAGGCCCAGGGCTCGCAGCCAACGTCGGGGCGGCA
GGCCCTGCCATAGCCTCAGGTTACTCATATATACTTTAGATTGATTTAAAACTTCATTTTTAATTTAAAA
GGATCTAGGTGAAGATCCTTTTTGATAATCTCATGACCAAAATCCCTTAACGTGAGTTTTCGTTCCACTG
AGCGTCAGACCCCGTAGAAAAGATCAAAGGATCTTCTTGAGATCCTTTTTTTCTGCGCGTAATCTGCTGC
TTGCAAACAAAAAAACCACCGCTACCAGCGGTGGTTTGTTTGCCGGATCAAGAGCTACCAACTCTTTTTC
CGAAGGTAACTGGCTTCAGCAGAGCGCAGATACCAAATACTGTTCTTCTAGTGTAGCCGTAGTTAGGCCA
CCACTTCAAGAACTCTGTAGCACCGCCTACATACCTCGCTCTGCTAATCCTGTTACCAGTGGCTGCTGCC
AGTGGCGATAAGTCGTGTCTTACCGGGTTGGACTCAAGACGATAGTTACCGGATAAGGCGCAGCGGTCGG
GCTGAACGGGGGGTTCGTGCACACAGCCCAGCTTGGAGCGAACGACCTACACCGAACTGAGATACCTACA
GCGTGAGCTATGAGAAAGCGCCACGCTTCCCGAAGGGAGAAAGGCGGACAGGTATCCGGTAAGCGGCAGG
GTCGGAACAGGAGAGCGCACGAGGGAGCTTCCAGGGGGAAACGCCTGGTATCTTTATAGTCCTGTCGGGT
TTCGCCACCTCTGACTTGAGCGTCGATTTTTGTGATGCTCGTCAGGGGGGCGGAGCCTATGGAAAAACGC
CAGCAACGCGGCCTTTTTACGGTTCCTGGCCTTTTGCTGGCCTTTTGCTCACATGTTCTTTCCTGCGTTA
TCCCCTGATTCTGTGGATAACCGTATTACCGCCATGCATTAGTTATTAATAGTAATCAATTACGGGGTCA
TTAGTTCATAGCCCATATATGGAGTTCCGCGTTACATAACTTACGGTAAATGGCCCGCCTGGCTGACCGC
CCAACGACCCCCGCCCATTGACGTCAATAATGACGTATGTTCCCATAGTAACGCCAATAGGGACTTTCCA
TTGACGTCAATGGGTGGAGTATTTACGGTAAACTGCCCACTTGGCAGTACATCAAGTGTATCATATGCCA
AGTACGCCCCCTATTGACGTCAATGACGGTAAATGGCCCGCCTGGCATTATGCCCAGTACATGACCTTAT
GGGACTTTCCTACTTGGCAGTACATCTACGTATTAGTCATCGCTATTACCATGGTGATGCGGTTTTGGCA
GTACATCAATGGGCGTGGATAGCGGTTTGACTCACGGGGATTTCCAAGTCTCCACCCCATTGACGTCAAT
GGGAGTTTGTTTTGGCACCAAAATCAACGGGACTTTCCAAAATGTCGTAACAACTCCGCCCCATTGACGC
AAATGGGCGGTAGGCGTGTACGGTGGGAGGTCTATATAAGCAGAGCTGGTTTAGTGAACCGTCAGATCCG
CTAGC
