>Addgene plasmid #176600 | EphA1-SAM-Cry2olig | depositor partial sequence | sequence record 342308 | ECry1-Cry2olig-mCherry
ATGGTGTCCAGGGGCCTGACTGGAGGAGAGATTGTAGCCGTCATCTTTGGGCTGCTGCTTGGTGCAGCCT
TGCTGCTTGGGATTCTCGTTTTCCGGTCCAGGAGAGCCCAGCGGCAGAGGCAGCAGAGGCAGCGTGACCG
CGCCACCGATGTGGATCGAGAGGACAAGCTGTGGCTGAAGCCTTATGTGGACCTCCAGGCATACGAGGAC
CCTGCACAGGGAGCCTTGGACTTTACCCGGGAGCTTGATCCAGCGTGGCTGATGGTGGACACTGTCATAG
GAGAAGGAGAGTTTGGGGAAGTGTATCGAGGGACCCTGAGGCTCCCCAGCCAGGACTGCAAGACTGTGGC
CATTAAGACCTTAAAAGACACATCCCCAGGTGGCCAGTGGTGGAACTTCCTTCGAGAGGCAACTATCATG
GGCCAGTTTAGCCACCCGCATATTCTGCATCTGGAAGGCGTCGTCACAAAGCGAAAGCCGATCATGATCA
TCACAGAATTTATGGAGAATGGAGCCCTGGATGCCTTCCTGAGGGAGCGGGAGGACCAGCTGGTCCCTGG
GCAGCTAGTGGCCATGCTGCAGGGCATAGCATCTGGCATGAACTACCTCAGTAATCACAATTATGTCCAC
CGGGACCTGGCTGCCAGAAACATCTTGGTGAATCAAAACCTGTGCTGCAAGGTGTCTGACTTTGGCCTGA
CTCGCCTCCTGGATGACTTTGATGGCACATACGAAACCCAGGGAGGAAAGATCCCTATCCGTTGGACAGC
CCCTGAAGCCATTGCCCATCGGATCTTCACCACAGCCAGCGATGTGTGGAGCTTTGGGATTGTGATGTGG
GAGGTGCTGAGCTTTGGGGACAAGCCTTATGGGGAGATGAGCAATCAGGAGGTTATGAAGAGCATTGAGG
ATGGGTACCGGTTGCCCCCTCCTGTGGACTGCCCTGCCCCTCTGTATGAGCTCATGAAGAACTGCTGGGC
ATATGACCGTGCCCGCCGGCCACACTTCCAGAAGCTTCAGGCACATCTGGAGCAACTGCTTGCCAACCCC
CACTCCCTGCGGACCATTGCCAACTTTGACCCCAGGGTGACTCTTCGCCTGCCCAGCCTGAGTGGCTCAG
ATGGGATCCCGTATCGAACCGTCTCTGAGTGGCTCGAGTCCATACGCATGAAACGCTACATCCTGCACTT
CCACTCGGCTGGGCTGGACACCATGGAGTGTGTGCTGGAGCTGACCGCTGAGGACCTGACGCAGATGGGA
ATCACACTGCCCGGGCACCAGAAGCGCATTCTTTGCAGTATTCAGGGATTCAAGGACTTGGGCGGCAGCG
ACTCGCTAGCGCTACCGGACTCAGATCTCGAGGCCACCATGAAGATGGACAAAAAGACTATAGTTTGGTT
TAGAAGAGACCTAAGGATTGAGGATAATCCTGCATTAGCAGCAGCTGCTCACGAAGGATCTGTTTTTCCT
GTCTTCATTTGGTGTCCTGAAGAAGAAGGACAGTTTTATCCTGGAAGAGCTTCAAGATGGTGGATGAAAC
AATCACTTGCTCACTTATCTCAATCCTTGAAGGCTCTTGGATCTGACCTCACTTTAATCAAAACCCACAA
CACGATTTCAGCGATCTTGGATTGTATCCGCGTTACCGGTGCTACAAAAGTCGTCTTTAACCACCTCTAT
GATCCTGTTTCGTTAGTTCGGGACCATACCGTAAAGGAGAAGCTGGTGGAACGTGGGATCTCTGTGCAAA
GCTACAATGGAGATCTATTGTATGAACCGTGGGAGATATACTGCGAAAAGGGCAAACCTTTTACGAGTTT
CAATTCTTACTGGAAGAAATGCTTAGATATGTCGATTGAATCCGTTATGCTTCCTCCTCCTTGGCGGTTG
ATGCCAATAACTGCAGCGGCTGAAGCGATTTGGGCGTGTTCGATTGAAGAACTAGGGCTGGAGAATGAGG
CCGAGAAACCGAGCAATGCGTTGTTAACTAGAGCTTGGTCTCCAGGATGGAGCAATGCTGATAAGTTACT
AAATGAGTTCATCGAGAAGCAGTTGATAGATTATGCAAAGAACAGCAAGAAAGTTGTTGGGAATTCTACT
TCACTACTTTCTCCGTATCTCCATTTCGGGGAAATAAGCGTCAGACACGTTTTCCAGTGTGCCCGGATGA
AACAAATTATATGGGCAAGAGATAAGAACAGTGAAGGAGAAGAAAGTGCAGATCTTTTTCTTAGGGGAAT
CGGTTTAAGAGAGTATTCTCGGTATATATGTTTCAACTTCCCGTTTACTCACGAGCAATCGTTGTTGAGT
CATCTTCGGTTTTTCCCTTGGGATGCTGATGTTGATAAGTTCAAGGCCTGGAGACAAGGCAGGACCGGTT
ATCCGTTGGTGGATGCCGGAATGAGAGAGCTTTGGGCTACCGGATGGATGCATAACAGAATAAGAGTGAT
TGTTTCAAGCTTTGCTGTGAAGTTTCTTCTCCTTCCATGGAAATGGGGAATGAAGTATTTCTGGGATACA
CTTTTGGATGCTGATTTGGAATGTGACATCCTTGGCTGGCAGTATATCTCTGGGAGTATCCCCGATGGCC
ACGAGCTTGATCGCTTGGACAATCCCGCGTTACAAGGCGCCAAATATGACCCAGAAGGTGAGTACATAAG
GCAATGGCTTCCCGAGCTTGCGAGATTGCCAACTGAATGGATCCATCATCCATGGGACGCTCCTTTAACC
GTACTCAAAGCTTCTGGTGTGGAACTCGGAACAAACTATGCGAAACCCATTGTAGACATCGACACAGCTC
GTGAGCTACTAGCTAAAGCTATTTCAAGAACCCGTGGAGCACAGATCATGATCGGAGCAGCAGCCCGGGA
TCCACCGGTCGCCACCATGGTGAGCAAGGGCGAGGAGGATAACATGGCCATCATCAAGGAGTTCATGCGC
TTCAAGGTGCACATGGAGGGCTCCGTGAACGGCCACGAGTTCGAGATCGAGGGCGAGGGCGAGGGCCGCC
CCTACGAGGGCACCCAGACCGCCAAGCTGAAGGTGACCAAGGGTGGCCCCCTGCCCTTCGCCTGGGACAT
CCTGTCCCCTCAGTTCATGTACGGCTCCAAGGCCTACGTGAAGCACCCCGCCGACATCCCCGACTACTTG
AAGCTGTCCTTCCCCGAGGGCTTCAAGTGGGAGCGCGTGATGAACTTCGAGGACGGCGGCGTGGTGACCG
TGACCCAGGACTCCTCCCTGCAGGACGGCGAGTTCATCTACAAGGTGAAGCTGCGCGGCACCAACTTCCC
CTCCGACGGCCCCGTAATGCAGAAGAAGACCATGGGCTGGGAGGCCTCCTCCGAGCGGATGTACCCCGAG
GACGGCGCCCTGAAGGGCGAGATCAAGCAGAGGCTGAAGCTGAAGGACGGCGGCCACTACGACGCTGAGG
TCAAGACCACCTACAAGGCCAAGAAGCCCGTGCAGCTGCCCGGCGCCTACAACGTCAACATCAAGTTGGA
CATCACCTCCCACAACGAGGACTACACCATCGTGGAACAGTACGAACGCGCCGAGGGCCGCCACTCCACC
GGCGGCATGGACGAGCTGTACAAGTAA
